Addgene plasmid #125850: pEGFP-SUN1_916
Purpose: Expresses SUN1_916 tagged with GFP in mammalian cells
Depositing lab: Miki Hieda. Depositing organization: Ehime Prefectural University of Health Sciences. Publication: SUN1 splice variants, SUN1_888, SUN1_785, and predominant SUN1_916, variably function in directional cell migration. Nishioka Y, Imaizumi H, Imada J, Katahira J, Matsuura N, Hieda M. Nucleus. 2016 Nov;7(6):572-584. doi: 10.1080/19491034.2016.1260802. PubMed 27858498.
Backbone
  Vector backbone: pEGFP-N3
  Backbone manufacturer: clonetech
  Backbone size w/o insert (bp): 4700
  Total vector size (bp): 7500
  Vector type: Mammalian Expression
  Selectable markers: Neomycin (select with G418)
Growth in bacteria
  Bacterial resistance: Kanamycin, 50 μg/mL
  Growth temperature: 37°C
  Growth strain: Top10
  Copy number: Unknown
Gene/Insert
  Gene/Insert name: SUN1_916
  Species: H. sapiens (human)
  Insert size (bp): 2748
  Mutation: stop codon
  GenBank ID: EAW87177
  Entrez Gene: SUN1 (a.k.a. UNC84A)
  Tag / fusion protein: GFP (C terminal on insert)
  Cloning method: Restriction Enzyme; 5′ cloning site Bgl II (unknown if destroyed); 3′ cloning site Sal I (unknown if destroyed)
  Sequencing primers: 5′ AAATTAGATCTGCCACCATGGATTTTTCTCGGCTTCACATGTACAGT; 3′ AAATTGTCGACCTTGACAGGTTCGCCATGAACTCTGAACCG
Terms and licenses: Academic/Nonprofit Terms; Industry Terms: Not Available to Industry
How to cite: pEGFP-SUN1_916 was a gift from Miki Hieda (Addgene plasmid # 125850)
