[The description below was written by a language model from this plasmid's Addgene catalogue record and pLannotate feature annotations shown in this document.]
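Description:
pEGFP-SUN1_916 is a mammalian expression plasmid built on the pEGFP-N3 backbone that produces the human SUN1 splice variant SUN1_916 fused at its C terminus to EGFP. The 2,748 bp SUN1 coding sequence was inserted between the Bgl II and Sal I sites of the multiple cloning site. The recorded "stop codon" mutation presumably means the native stop was removed so that translation reads through into EGFP, although the record does not spell this out. Transcription is driven by the human cytomegalovirus immediate early enhancer and promoter and terminated by the SV40 polyadenylation signal.

The plasmid replicates in E. coli from a high-copy ColE1/pUC-type origin and also carries an f1 origin. A single NeoR/KanR (Tn5 aminoglycoside phosphotransferase) gene sits behind tandem bacterial (bla) and SV40 early promoters and is followed by the HSV TK poly(A) signal. It gives kanamycin resistance in bacteria and G418 selection in mammalian cells.

SUN1 is an inner nuclear membrane component of the LINC complex, which links the nuclear lamina to the cytoskeleton. The construct allows the localisation and function of this predominant isoform to be followed by fluorescence, and the associated work compared SUN1 splice variants in directional cell migration.

The two sequence records disagree. The 7,457 nt NGS assembly matches the catalogued size of about 7.5 kb and shows an uninterrupted SUN1 reading frame. The 8,233 nt long-read result splits SUN1 into two fragments around a prokaryotic IS1 transposable element. This suggests that at least some plasmid in that sequenced preparation had acquired an IS1 insertion that would disrupt the fusion.
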