Features (pLannotate 1.2.2; 16 found; start..end, strand, type, name):
     61..364     +  enhancer       CMV enhancer: human cytomegalovirus immediate early enhancer
    365..568     +  promoter       CMV promoter: human cytomegalovirus (CMV) immediate early promoter
    591..614     +  misc_feature   MCS (fragment): multiple cloning site
    619..3366    +  CDS            SUN1: SUN1_HUMAN - Also known as KIAA0810, UNC84A. Experimental evidence at protein level: Swiss-Prot protein existence level 1. As a component of the LINC (LInker of Nucleoskeleton and Cytoskeleton) complex involved in the connection between the nuclear lamina and the cytoskeleton (PubMed:18039933, PubMed:18396275). The nucleocytoplasmic interactions established by the LINC complex play an important role in the transmission of mechanical forces across the nuclear envelope and in nuclear movement and positioning (By similarity). Required for interkinetic nuclear migration (INM) and essential for nuc
   3367..3393    +  misc_feature   MCS (fragment): multiple cloning site
   3403..4122    +  CDS            EGFP: the original enhanced GFP (Yang et al., 1996) mammalian codon-optimized
   4139..4222    +  CDS            large T antigen (fragment): large T antigen from SV40 (simian virus 40)
   4245..4366    +  polyA_signal   SV40 poly(A) signal: SV40 polyadenylation signal
   4400..4828    -  rep_origin     f1 ori (sequence partly withheld): f1 bacteriophage origin of replication; arrow indicates direction of (+) strand synthesis
   4855..4959    +  promoter       AmpR promoter: bla
   4961..5318    +  promoter       SV40 promoter: SV40 enhancer and early promoter
   5353..6147    +  CDS            NeoR/KanR: aminoglycoside phosphotransferase from Tn5; aph(3')-II (or nptII); confers resistance to neomycin, kanamycin, and G418 (Geneticin®)
   6168..6320    +  CDS            ble (fragment): BLE_KLEPN - Experimental evidence at protein level: Swiss-Prot protein existence level 1. Binding protein with a strong affinity to the bleomycin family of antibiotics. Binds to CL990; an antimitotic-antibiotic compound. From Klebsiella pneumoniae.
   6379..6426    +  polyA_signal   HSV TK poly(A) signal: herpes simplex virus thymidine kinase polyadenylation signal (Cole and Stacy, 1985)
   6517..6533    -  polyA_signal   bGH poly(A) signal (fragment): bovine growth hormone polyadenylation signal
   6755..7343    +  rep_origin     ori: high-copy-number ColE1/pMB1/pBR322/pUC origin of replication
>Addgene plasmid #125850 | pEGFP-SUN1_916 | addgene full sequence | sequence record 433864 | Addgene NGS Result
TAGTTATTAATAGTAATCAATTACGGGGTCATTAGTTCATAGCCCATATATGGAGTTCCGCGTTACATAA
CTTACGGTAAATGGCCCGCCTGGCTGACCGCCCAACGACCCCCGCCCATTGACGTCAATAATGACGTATG
TTCCCATAGTAACGCCAATAGGGACTTTCCATTGACGTCAATGGGTGGAGTATTTACGGTAAACTGCCCA
CTTGGCAGTACATCAAGTGTATCATATGCCAAGTACGCCCCCTATTGACGTCAATGACGGTAAATGGCCC
GCCTGGCATTATGCCCAGTACATGACCTTATGGGACTTTCCTACTTGGCAGTACATCTACGTATTAGTCA
TCGCTATTACCATGGTGATGCGGTTTTGGCAGTACATCAATGGGCGTGGATAGCGGTTTGACTCACGGGG
ATTTCCAAGTCTCCACCCCATTGACGTCAATGGGAGTTTGTTTTGGCACCAAAATCAACGGGACTTTCCA
AAATGTCGTAACAACTCCGCCCCATTGACGCAAATGGGCGGTAGGCGTGTACGGTGGGAGGTCTATATAA
GCAGAGCTGGTTTAGTGAACCGTCAGATCCGCTAGCGCTACCGGACTCAGATCTGCCCATGGATTTTTCT
CGGCTTCACATGTACAGTCCTCCCCAGTGTGTGCCGGAGAACACGGGCTACACGTATGCGCTCAGTTCCA
GCTATTCTTCAGATGCTCTGGATTTTGAGACGGAGCACAAATTGGACCCTGTATTTGATTCTCCACGGAT
GTCCCGCCGTAGTTTGCGCCTGGCCACGACAGCATGCACCCTGGGGGATGGTGAGGCTGTGGGTGCCGAC
AGCGGCACCAGCAGCGCTGTCTCCCTGAAGAACCGAGCGGCCAGAACAACAAAACAGCGCAGAAGCACAA
ACAAATCAGCTTTTAGTATCAACCACGTGTCAAGGCAGGTCACGTCCTCTGGCGTCAGCCACGGCGGCAC
TGTCAGCCTGCAGGATGCTGTGACTCGACGGCCTCCTGTATTGGACGAGTCTTGGATTCGTGAACAGACC
ACAGTGGACCACTTCTGGGGTCTTGATGATGATGGTGATCTTAAAGGTGGAAATAAAGCTGCCATTCAGG
GAAACGGGGATGTGGGAGCCGCCGCCGCCACCGCGCACAACGGCTTCTCCTGCAGCAACTGCAGCATGCT
GTCCGAGCGCAAGGACGTGCTCACGGCGCACCCCGCGGCCCCCGGGCCCGTGTCGAGAGTTTATTCTAGG
GACAGGAATCAAAAATGCGGTGCGTCTTTCTACGTGAATAGGATTTTGTGGCTGGCCAGATACACTGCAT
CATCTTTTTCATCATTTTTAGTTCAACTTTTTCAAGTGGTTTTAATGAAGCTCAGTTATGAATCAGAAAA
TTACAAATTGAAAACTCATGAATCAAAAGATTGTGAATCCGAAAGCTATAAGTCAAAAAGCCATGAATCA
AAAGCTCATGCCAGTTACTATGGGAGAATGAATGTGAGAGAGGTTCTCAGAGAGGATGGCCACCTCAGTG
TAAATGGGGAAGCGCTGTGCGACGACTGTAAGGGCAAGAGGCACCTCGACGCGCACACAGCCGCCCACTC
GCAGTCGCCACGGCTGCCCGGTCGGGCAGGGACCCTCTGGCACATCTGGGCATGTGCAGGTTACTTCTTG
CTGCAGATTCTGCGCAGGATCGGAGCTGTGGGCCAGGCTGTGTCCAGGACGGCGTGGTCGGCCCTTTGGC
TGGCCGTGGTTGCTCCAGGGAAGGCAGCCTCTGGAGTGTTCTGGTGGCTGGGGATTGGATGGTACCAGTT
TGTTACTTTGATTTCTTGGCTGAATGTGTTTCTTCTTACCAGGTGCCTTCGAAACATCTGCAAGTTTTTA
GTCTTGCTCATCCCACTCTTCCTTTTACTAGCAGGTCTCTCCTTACGGGGCCAGGGCAATTTCTTTTCGT
TCTTGCCCGTGTTGAACTGGGCAAGCATGCATAGAACACAGCGGGTGGATGACCCCCAGGACGTGTTTAA
ACCCACGACTTCTCGCCTGAAGCAGCCTCTGCAGGGTGACAGTGAGGCTTTTCCGTGGCATTGGATGAGT
GGCGTGGAGCAGCAGGTGGCCTCTCTGTCTGGACAGTGCCACCACCATGGTGAGAATCTCCGAGAGCTGA
CCACTTTGCTACAGAAGCTGCAGGCTCGGGTGGACCAGATGGAAGGCGGCGCTGCCGGGCCGTCAGCTTC
GGTCAGAGACGCTGTGGGACAGCCCCCGAGGGAGACTGACTTTATGGCCTTTCACCAAGAACATGAAGTG
CGTATGTCACACTTGGAAGATATTCTGGGAAAACTGAGAGAAAAATCTGAGGCCATCCAGAAGGAACTAG
AACAGACCAAGCAAAAAACAATCAGTGCGGTTGGTGAGCAGCTCCTGCCCACAGTCGAGCACCTCCAGCT
GGAGCTGGATCAGCTAAAGTCAGAGCTGTCCAGCTGGCGACACGTGAAGACCGGCTGTGAGACAGTGGAT
GCCGTACAAGAAAGAGTGGACGTGCAAGTCAGAGAAATGGTGAAACTCCTGTTTTCCGAAGATCAGCAAG
GCGGTTCTCTGGAACAGCTGCTGCAGAGGTTCTCATCACAGTTTGTGAGCAAAGGCGACTTGCAGACGAT
GCTGCGAGACCTGCAGCTGCAGATCCTGCGGAACGTCACCCACCACGTTTCCGTGACCAAGCAGCTCCCA
ACCTCAGAAGCCGTGGTGTCTGCTGTGAGCGAGGCGGGGGCGTCTGGAATAACAGAGGCGCAAGCACGTG
CCATCGTGAACAGCGCCTTGAAGCTGTATTCCCAAGATAAGACCGGGATGGTGGACTTTGCTCTGGAATC
TGGTGGTGGCAGCATCTTGAGTACTCGCTGTTCTGAAACTTACGAAACCAAAACGGCGCTGATGAGTCTG
TTTGGGATCCCGCTGTGGTACTTCTCGCAGTCCCCGCGCGTGGTCATCCAGCCTGACATTTACCCCGGTA
ACTGCTGGGCATTTAAAGGCTCCCAGGGGTACCTGGTGGTGAGGCTCTCCATGATGATCCACCCAGCCGC
CTTCACTCTGGAGCACATCCCTAAGACGCTGTCGCCAACAGGCAACATCAGCAGCGCCCCCAAGGACTTC
GCCGTCTATGGATTAGAAAATGAGTATCAGGAAGAAGGGCAGCTTCTGGGACAGTTCACGTATGATCAGG
ATGGGGAGTCGCTCCAGATGTTCCAGGCCCTGAAAAGACCCGACGACACAGCTTTCCAAATAGTGGAACT
TCGGATTTTTTCTAACTGGGGCCATCCTGAGTATACCTGTCTGTATCGGTTCAGAGTTCATGGCGAACCT
GTCAAGGTCGACGGTACCGCGGGCCCGGGATCCATCGCCACCATGGTGAGCAAGGGCGAGGAGCTGTTCA
CCGGGGTGGTGCCCATCCTGGTCGAGCTGGACGGCGACGTAAACGGCCACAAGTTCAGCGTGTCCGGCGA
GGGCGAGGGCGATGCCACCTACGGCAAGCTGACCCTGAAGTTCATCTGCACCACCGGCAAGCTGCCCGTG
CCCTGGCCCACCCTCGTGACCACCCTGACCTACGGCGTGCAGTGCTTCAGCCGCTACCCCGACCACATGA
AGCAGCACGACTTCTTCAAGTCCGCCATGCCCGAAGGCTACGTCCAGGAGCGCACCATCTTCTTCAAGGA
CGACGGCAACTACAAGACCCGCGCCGAGGTGAAGTTCGAGGGCGACACCCTGGTGAACCGCATCGAGCTG
AAGGGCATCGACTTCAAGGAGGACGGCAACATCCTGGGGCACAAGCTGGAGTACAACTACAACAGCCACA
ACGTCTATATCATGGCCGACAAGCAGAAGAACGGCATCAAGGTGAACTTCAAGATCCGCCACAACATCGA
GGACGGCAGCGTGCAGCTCGCCGACCACTACCAGCAGAACACCCCCATCGGCGACGGCCCCGTGCTGCTG
CCCGACAACCACTACCTGAGCACCCAGTCCGCCCTGAGCAAAGACCCCAACGAGAAGCGCGATCACATGG
TCCTGCTGGAGTTCGTGACCGCCGCCGGGATCACTCTCGGCATGGACGAGCTGTACAAGTAAAGCGGCCG
CGACTCTAGATCATAATCAGCCATACCACATTTGTAGAGGTTTTACTTGCTTTAAAAAACCTCCCACACC
TCCCCCTGAACCTGAAACATAAAATGAATGCAATTGTTGTTGTTAACTTGTTTATTGCAGCTTATAATGG
TTACAAATAAAGCAATAGCATCACAAATTTCACAAATAAAGCATTTTTTTCACTGCATTCTAGTTGTGGT
TTGTCCAAACTCATCAATGTATCTTAAGGCGTAAATTGTAAGCGTTAATATTTTGTTAAAATTCGCGTTA
AATTTTTGTTAAATCAGCTCATTTTTTAACCAATAGGCCGAAATCGGCAAAATCCCTTATAAATCAAAAG
AATAGACCGAGATAGGGT
[37 nt withheld, positions 4499-4535]
AAAGAACGTGGACTCCAACGTCAAAGG
[49 nt withheld, positions 4563-4611]
T
[91 nt withheld, positions 4613-4703]
G
[124 nt withheld, positions 4705-4828]
CAGGTGGCACTTTTCGGGGAAATGTGCGCGGAACCCCTATTTGTTTATTTTTCTAAATACATTCAAATAT
GTATCCGCTCATGAGACAATAACCCTGATAAATGCTTCAATAATATTGAAAAAGGAAGAGTCCTGAGGCG
GAAAGAACCAGCTGTGGAATGTGTGTCAGTTAGGGTGTGGAAAGTCCCCAGGCTCCCCAGCAGGCAGAAG
TATGCAAAGCATGCATCTCAATTAGTCAGCAACCAGGTGTGGAAAGTCCCCAGGCTCCCCAGCAGGCAGA
AGTATGCAAAGCATGCATCTCAATTAGTCAGCAACCATAGTCCCGCCCCTAACTCCGCCCATCCCGCCCC
TAACTCCGCCCAGTTCCGCCCATTCTCCGCCCCATGGCTGACTAATTTTTTTTATTTATGCAGAGGCCGA
GGCCGCCTCGGCCTCTGAGCTATTCCAGAAGTAGTGAGGAGGCTTTTTTGGAGGCCTAGGCTTTTGCAAA
GATCGATCAAGAGACAGGATGAGGATCGTTTCGCATGATTGAACAAGATGGATTGCACGCAGGTTCTCCG
GCCGCTTGGGTGGAGAGGCTATTCGGCTATGACTGGGCACAACAGACAATCGGCTGCTCTGATGCCGCCG
TGTTCCGGCTGTCAGCGCAGGGGCGCCCGGTTCTTTTTGTCAAGACCGACCTGTCCGGTGCCCTGAATGA
ACTGCAAGACGAGGCAGCGCGGCTATCGTGGCTGGCCACGACGGGCGTTCCTTGCGCAGCTGTGCTCGAC
GTTGTCACTGAAGCGGGAAGGGACTGGCTGCTATTGGGCGAAGTGCCGGGGCAGGATCTCCTGTCATCTC
ACCTTGCTCCTGCCGAGAAAGTATCCATCATGGCTGATGCAATGCGGCGGCTGCATACGCTTGATCCGGC
TACCTGCCCATTCGACCACCAAGCGAAACATCGCATCGAGCGAGCACGTACTCGGATGGAAGCCGGTCTT
GTCGATCAGGATGATCTGGACGAAGAGCATCAGGGGCTCGCGCCAGCCGAACTGTTCGCCAGGCTCAAGG
CGAGCATGCCCGACGGCGAGGATCTCGTCGTGACCCATGGCGATGCCTGCTTGCCGAATATCATGGTGGA
AAATGGCCGCTTTTCTGGATTCATCGACTGTGGCCGGCTGGGTGTGGCGGACCGCTATCAGGACATAGCG
TTGGCTACCCGTGATATTGCTGAAGAGCTTGGCGGCGAATGGGCTGACCGCTTCCTCGTGCTTTACGGTA
TCGCCGCTCCCGATTCGCAGCGCATCGCCTTCTATCGCCTTCTTGACGAGTTCTTCTGAGCGGGACTCTG
GGGTTCGAAATGACCGACCAAGCGACGCCCAACCTGCCATCACGAGATTTCGATTCCACCGCCGCCTTCT
ATGAAAGGTTGGGCTTCGGAATCGTTTTCCGGGACGCCGGCTGGATGATCCTCCAGCGCGGGGATCTCAT
GCTGGAGTTCTTCGCCCACCCTAGGGGGAGGCTAACTGAAACACGGAAGGAGACAATACCGGAAGGAACC
CGCGCTATGACGGCAATAAAAAGACAGAATAAAACGCACGGTGTTGGGTCGTTTGTTCATAAACGCGGGG
TTCGGTCCCAGGGCTGGCACTCTGTCGATACCCCACCGAGACCCCATTGGGGCCAATACGCCCGCGTTTC
TTCCTTTTCCCCACCCCACCCCCCAAGTTCGGGTGAAGGCCCAGGGCTCGCAGCCAACGTCGGGGCGGCA
GGCCCTGCCATAGCCTCAGGTTACTCATATATACTTTAGATTGATTTAAAACTTCATTTTTAATTTAAAA
GGATCTAGGTGAAGATCCTTTTTGATAATCTCATGACCAAAATCCCTTAACGTGAGTTTTCGTTCCACTG
AGCGTCAGACCCCGTAGAAAAGATCAAAGGATCTTCTTGAGATCCTTTTTTTCTGCGCGTAATCTGCTGC
TTGCAAACAAAAAAACCACCGCTACCAGCGGTGGTTTGTTTGCCGGATCAAGAGCTACCAACTCTTTTTC
CGAAGGTAACTGGCTTCAGCAGAGCGCAGATACCAAATACTGTTCTTCTAGTGTAGCCGTAGTTAGGCCA
CCACTTCAAGAACTCTGTAGCACCGCCTACATACCTCGCTCTGCTAATCCTGTTACCAGTGGCTGCTGCC
AGTGGCGATAAGTCGTGTCTTACCGGGTTGGACTCAAGACGATAGTTACCGGATAAGGCGCAGCGGTCGG
GCTGAACGGGGGGTTCGTGCACACAGCCCAGCTTGGAGCGAACGACCTACACCGAACTGAGATACCTACA
GCGTGAGCTATGAGAAAGCGCCACGCTTCCCGAAGGGAGAAAGGCGGACAGGTATCCGGTAAGCGGCAGG
GTCGGAACAGGAGAGCGCACGAGGGAGCTTCCAGGGGGAAACGCCTGGTATCTTTATAGTCCTGTCGGGT
TTCGCCACCTCTGACTTGAGCGTCGATTTTTGTGATGCTCGTCAGGGGGGCGGAGCCTATGGAAAAACGC
CAGCAACGCGGCCTTTTTACGGTTCCTGGCCTTTTGCTGGCCTTTTGCTCACATGTTCTTTCCTGCGTTA
TCCCCTGATTCTGTGGATAACCGTATTACCGCCATGCAT
