Features (pLannotate 1.2.2; 18 found; start..end, strand, type, name):
      1..589     +  rep_origin     ori: high-copy-number ColE1/pMB1/pBR322/pUC origin of replication
    764..1067    +  enhancer       CMV enhancer: human cytomegalovirus immediate early enhancer
   1068..1271    +  promoter       CMV promoter: human cytomegalovirus (CMV) immediate early promoter
   1294..1317    +  misc_feature   MCS (fragment): multiple cloning site
   1322..1981    +  CDS            SUN1 (fragment): SUN1_HUMAN - Also known as KIAA0810, UNC84A. Experimental evidence at protein level: Swiss-Prot protein existence level 1. As a component of the LINC (LInker of Nucleoskeleton and Cytoskeleton) complex involved in the connection between the nuclear lamina and the cytoskeleton (PubMed:18039933, PubMed:18396275). The nucleocytoplasmic interactions established by the LINC complex play an important role in the transmission of mechanical forces across the nuclear envelope and in nuclear movement and positioning (By similarity). Required for interkinetic nuclear migration (INM) and essential for nuc
   2012..2779    +  mobile_element IS1: prokaryotic transposable element IS1
   3037..4845    +  CDS            SUN1 (fragment): SUN1_HUMAN - Also known as KIAA0810, UNC84A. Experimental evidence at protein level: Swiss-Prot protein existence level 1. As a component of the LINC (LInker of Nucleoskeleton and Cytoskeleton) complex involved in the connection between the nuclear lamina and the cytoskeleton (PubMed:18039933, PubMed:18396275). The nucleocytoplasmic interactions established by the LINC complex play an important role in the transmission of mechanical forces across the nuclear envelope and in nuclear movement and positioning (By similarity). Required for interkinetic nuclear migration (INM) and essential for nuc
   4846..4872    +  misc_feature   MCS (fragment): multiple cloning site
   4882..5601    +  CDS            EGFP: the original enhanced GFP (Yang et al., 1996) mammalian codon-optimized
   5618..5701    +  CDS            large T antigen (fragment): large T antigen from SV40 (simian virus 40)
   5724..5845    +  polyA_signal   SV40 poly(A) signal: SV40 polyadenylation signal
   5879..6307    -  rep_origin     f1 ori (sequence partly withheld): f1 bacteriophage origin of replication; arrow indicates direction of (+) strand synthesis
   6334..6438    +  promoter       AmpR promoter: bla
   6440..6797    +  promoter       SV40 promoter: SV40 enhancer and early promoter
   6832..7626    +  CDS            NeoR/KanR: aminoglycoside phosphotransferase from Tn5; aph(3')-II (or nptII); confers resistance to neomycin, kanamycin, and G418 (Geneticin®)
   7647..7799    +  CDS            ble (fragment): BLE_KLEPN - Experimental evidence at protein level: Swiss-Prot protein existence level 1. Binding protein with a strong affinity to the bleomycin family of antibiotics. Binds to CL990; an antimitotic-antibiotic compound. From Klebsiella pneumoniae.
   7858..7905    +  polyA_signal   HSV TK poly(A) signal: herpes simplex virus thymidine kinase polyadenylation signal (Cole and Stacy, 1985)
   7996..8012    -  polyA_signal   bGH poly(A) signal (fragment): bovine growth hormone polyadenylation signal
>Addgene plasmid #125850 | pEGFP-SUN1_916 | addgene full sequence | sequence record 482056 | Addgene Long Read Sequencing Result
TTGAGATCCTTTTTTTCTGCGCGTAATCTGCTGCTTGCAAACAAAAAAACCACCGCTACCAGCGGTGGTT
TGTTTGCCGGATCAAGAGCTACCAACTCTTTTTCCGAAGGTAACTGGCTTCAGCAGAGCGCAGATACCAA
ATACTGTTCTTCTAGTGTAGCCGTAGTTAGGCCACCACTTCAAGAACTCTGTAGCACCGCCTACATACCT
CGCTCTGCTAATCCTGTTACCAGTGGCTGCTGCCAGTGGCGATAAGTCGTGTCTTACCGGGTTGGACTCA
AGACGATAGTTACCGGATAAGGCGCAGCGGTCGGGCTGAACGGGGGGTTCGTGCACACAGCCCAGCTTGG
AGCGAACGACCTACACCGAACTGAGATACCTACAGCGTGAGCTATGAGAAAGCGCCACGCTTCCCGAAGG
GAGAAAGGCGGACAGGTATCCGGTAAGCGGCAGGGTCGGAACAGGAGAGCGCACGAGGGAGCTTCCAGGG
GGAAACGCCTGGTATCTTTATAGTCCTGTCGGGTTTCGCCACCTCTGACTTGAGCGTCGATTTTTGTGAT
GCTCGTCAGGGGGGCGGAGCCTATGGAAAAACGCCAGCAACGCGGCCTTTTTACGGTTCCTGGCCTTTTG
CTGGCCTTTTGCTCACATGTTCTTTCCTGCGTTATCCCCTGATTCTGTGGATAACCGTATTACCGCCATG
CATTAGTTATTAATAGTAATCAATTACGGGGTCATTAGTTCATAGCCCATATATGGAGTTCCGCGTTACA
TAACTTACGGTAAATGGCCCGCCTGGCTGACCGCCCAACGACCCCCGCCCATTGACGTCAATAATGACGT
ATGTTCCCATAGTAACGCCAATAGGGACTTTCCATTGACGTCAATGGGTGGAGTATTTACGGTAAACTGC
CCACTTGGCAGTACATCAAGTGTATCATATGCCAAGTACGCCCCCTATTGACGTCAATGACGGTAAATGG
CCCGCCTGGCATTATGCCCAGTACATGACCTTATGGGACTTTCCTACTTGGCAGTACATCTACGTATTAG
TCATCGCTATTACCATGGTGATGCGGTTTTGGCAGTACATCAATGGGCGTGGATAGCGGTTTGACTCACG
GGGATTTCCAAGTCTCCACCCCATTGACGTCAATGGGAGTTTGTTTTGGCACCAAAATCAACGGGACTTT
CCAAAATGTCGTAACAACTCCGCCCCATTGACGCAAATGGGCGGTAGGCGTGTACGGTGGGAGGTCTATA
TAAGCAGAGCTGGTTTAGTGAACCGTCAGATCCGCTAGCGCTACCGGACTCAGATCTGCCCATGGATTTT
TCTCGGCTTCACATGTACAGTCCTCCCCAGTGTGTGCCGGAGAACACGGGCTACACGTATGCGCTCAGTT
CCAGCTATTCTTCAGATGCTCTGGATTTTGAGACGGAGCACAAATTGGACCCTGTATTTGATTCTCCACG
GATGTCCCGCCGTAGTTTGCGCCTGGCCACGACAGCATGCACCCTGGGGGATGGTGAGGCTGTGGGTGCC
GACAGCGGCACCAGCAGCGCTGTCTCCCTGAAGAACCGAGCGGCCAGAACAACAAAACAGCGCAGAAGCA
CAAACAAATCAGCTTTTAGTATCAACCACGTGTCAAGGCAGGTCACGTCCTCTGGCGTCAGCCACGGCGG
CACTGTCAGCCTGCAGGATGCTGTGACTCGACGGCCTCCTGTATTGGACGAGTCTTGGATTCGTGAACAG
ACCACAGTGGACCACTTCTGGGGTCTTGATGATGATGGTGATCTTAAAGGTGGAAATAAAGCTGCCATTC
AGGGAAACGGGGATGTGGGAGCCGCCGCCGCCACCGCGCACAACGGCTTCTCCTGCAGCAACTGCAGCAT
GCTGTCCGAGCGCAAGGACGTGCTCACGGCGCACCCCGCGGCCCCCGGGCCCGTGTCGAGAGTTTATTCT
AGGGACAGGAATCAAAAATGCGGTGCGTCTTTCTACGTGAATAGGATTTTGGGTGATGCTGCCAACTTAC
TGATTTAGTGTATGATGGTGTTTTTGAGGTGCTCCAGTGGCTTCTGTTTCTATCAGCTGTCCCTCCTGTT
CAGCTACTGACGGGGTGGTGCGTAACGGCAAAAGCACCGCCGGACATCAGCGCTATCTCTGCTCTCACTG
CCGTAAAACATGGCAACTGCAGTTCACTTACACCGCTTCTCAACCCGGTACGCACCAGAAAATCATTGAT
ATGGCCATGAATGGCGTTGGATGCCGGGCAACAGCCCGCATTATGGGCGTTGGCCTCAACACGATTTTAC
GTCACTTAAAAAACTCAGGCCGCAGTCGGTAACCTCGCGCATACAGCCGGGCAGTGACGTCATCGTCTGC
GCGGAAATGGACGAACAGTGGGGCTATGTCGGGGCTAAATCGCGCCAGCGCTGGCTGTTTTACGCGTATG
ACAGTCTCCGGAAGACGGTTGTTGCGCACGTATTCGGTGAACGCACTATGGCGACGCTGGGGCGTCTTAT
GAGCCTGCTGTCACCCTTTGACGTGGTGATATGGATGACGGATGGCTGGCCGCTGTATGAATCCCGCCTG
AAGGGAAAGCTGCACGTAATCAGCAAGCGATATACGCAGCGAATTGAGCGGCATAACCTGAATCTGAGGC
AGCACCTGGCACGGCTGGGACGGAAGTCGCTGTCGTTCTCAAAATCGGTGGAGCTGCATGACAAAGTCAT
CGGGCATTATCTGAACATAAAACACTATCAATAAGTTGGAGTCATTACCGGATTTTGTGGCTGGCCAGAT
ACACTGCATCATCTTTTTCATCATTTTTAGTTCAACTTTTTCAAGTGGTTTTAATGAAGCTCAGTTATGA
ATCAGAAAATTACAAATTGAAAACTCATGAATCAAAAGATTGTGAATCCGAAAGCTATAAGTCAAAAAGC
CATGAATCAAAAGCTCATGCCAGTTACTATGGGAGAATGAATGTGAGAGAGGTTCTCAGAGAGGATGGCC
ACCTCAGTGTAAATGGGGAAGCGCTGTGCGACGACTGTAAGGGCAAGAGGCACCTCGACGCGCACACAGC
CGCCCACTCGCAGTCGCCACGGCTGCCCGGTCGGGCAGGGACCCTCTGGCACATCTGGGCATGTGCAGGT
TACTTCTTGCTGCAGATTCTGCGCAGGATCGGAGCTGTGGGCCAGGCTGTGTCCAGGACGGCGTGGTCGG
CCCTTTGGCTGGCCGTGGTTGCTCCAGGGAAGGCAGCCTCTGGAGTGTTCTGGTGGCTGGGGATTGGATG
GTACCAGTTTGTTACTTTGATTTCTTGGCTGAATGTGTTTCTTCTTACCAGGTGCCTTCGAAACATCTGC
AAGTTTTTAGTCTTGCTCATCCCACTCTTCCTTTTACTAGCAGGTCTCTCCTTACGGGGCCAGGGCAATT
TCTTTTCGTTCTTGCCCGTGTTGAACTGGGCAAGCATGCATAGAACACAGCGGGTGGATGACCCCCAGGA
CGTGTTTAAACCCACGACTTCTCGCCTGAAGCAGCCTCTGCAGGGTGACAGTGAGGCTTTTCCGTGGCAT
TGGATGAGTGGCGTGGAGCAGCAGGTGGCCTCTCTGTCTGGACAGTGCCACCACCATGGTGAGAATCTCC
GAGAGCTGACCACTTTGCTACAGAAGCTGCAGGCTCGGGTGGACCAGATGGAAGGCGGCGCTGCCGGGCC
GTCAGCTTCGGTCAGAGACGCTGTGGGACAGCCCCCGAGGGAGACTGACTTTATGGCCTTTCACCAAGAA
CATGAAGTGCGTATGTCACACTTGGAAGATATTCTGGGAAAACTGAGAGAAAAATCTGAGGCCATCCAGA
AGGAACTAGAACAGACCAAGCAAAAAACAATCAGTGCGGTTGGTGAGCAGCTCCTGCCCACAGTCGAGCA
CCTCCAGCTGGAGCTGGATCAGCTAAAGTCAGAGCTGTCCAGCTGGCGACACGTGAAGACCGGCTGTGAG
ACAGTGGATGCCGTACAAGAAAGAGTGGACGTGCAAGTCAGAGAAATGGTGAAACTCCTGTTTTCCGAAG
ATCAGCAAGGCGGTTCTCTGGAACAGCTGCTGCAGAGGTTCTCATCACAGTTTGTGAGCAAAGGCGACTT
GCAGACGATGCTGCGAGACCTGCAGCTGCAGATCCTGCGGAACGTCACCCACCACGTTTCCGTGACCAAG
CAGCTCCCAACCTCAGAAGCCGTGGTGTCTGCTGTGAGCGAGGCGGGGGCGTCTGGAATAACAGAGGCGC
AAGCACGTGCCATCGTGAACAGCGCCTTGAAGCTGTATTCCCAAGATAAGACCGGGATGGTGGACTTTGC
TCTGGAATCTGGTGGTGGCAGCATCTTGAGTACTCGCTGTTCTGAAACTTACGAAACCAAAACGGCGCTG
ATGAGTCTGTTTGGGATCCCGCTGTGGTACTTCTCGCAGTCCCCGCGCGTGGTCATCCAGCCTGACATTT
ACCCCGGTAACTGCTGGGCATTTAAAGGCTCCCAGGGGTACCTGGTGGTGAGGCTCTCCATGATGATCCA
CCCAGCCGCCTTCACTCTGGAGCACATCCCTAAGACGCTGTCGCCAACAGGCAACATCAGCAGCGCCCCC
AAGGACTTCGCCGTCTATGGATTAGAAAATGAGTATCAGGAAGAAGGGCAGCTTCTGGGACAGTTCACGT
ATGATCAGGATGGGGAGTCGCTCCAGATGTTCCAGGCCCTGAAAAGACCCGACGACACAGCTTTCCAAAT
AGTGGAACTTCGGATTTTTTCTAACTGGGGCCATCCTGAGTATACCTGTCTGTATCGGTTCAGAGTTCAT
GGCGAACCTGTCAAGGTCGACGGTACCGCGGGCCCGGGATCCATCGCCACCATGGTGAGCAAGGGCGAGG
AGCTGTTCACCGGGGTGGTGCCCATCCTGGTCGAGCTGGACGGCGACGTAAACGGCCACAAGTTCAGCGT
GTCCGGCGAGGGCGAGGGCGATGCCACCTACGGCAAGCTGACCCTGAAGTTCATCTGCACCACCGGCAAG
CTGCCCGTGCCCTGGCCCACCCTCGTGACCACCCTGACCTACGGCGTGCAGTGCTTCAGCCGCTACCCCG
ACCACATGAAGCAGCACGACTTCTTCAAGTCCGCCATGCCCGAAGGCTACGTCCAGGAGCGCACCATCTT
CTTCAAGGACGACGGCAACTACAAGACCCGCGCCGAGGTGAAGTTCGAGGGCGACACCCTGGTGAACCGC
ATCGAGCTGAAGGGCATCGACTTCAAGGAGGACGGCAACATCCTGGGGCACAAGCTGGAGTACAACTACA
ACAGCCACAACGTCTATATCATGGCCGACAAGCAGAAGAACGGCATCAAGGTGAACTTCAAGATCCGCCA
CAACATCGAGGACGGCAGCGTGCAGCTCGCCGACCACTACCAGCAGAACACCCCCATCGGCGACGGCCCC
GTGCTGCTGCCCGACAACCACTACCTGAGCACCCAGTCCGCCCTGAGCAAAGACCCCAACGAGAAGCGCG
ATCACATGGTCCTGCTGGAGTTCGTGACCGCCGCCGGGATCACTCTCGGCATGGACGAGCTGTACAAGTA
AAGCGGCCGCGACTCTAGATCATAATCAGCCATACCACATTTGTAGAGGTTTTACTTGCTTTAAAAAACC
TCCCACACCTCCCCCTGAACCTGAAACATAAAATGAATGCAATTGTTGTTGTTAACTTGTTTATTGCAGC
TTATAATGGTTACAAATAAAGCAATAGCATCACAAATTTCACAAATAAAGCATTTTTTTCACTGCATTCT
AGTTGTGGTTTGTCCAAACTCATCAATGTATCTTAAGGCGTAAATTGTAAGCGTTAATATTTTGTTAAAA
TTCGCGTTAAATTTTTGTTAAATCAGCTCATTTTTTAACCAATAGGCCGAAATCGGCAAAATCCCTTATA
AATCAAAAGAATAGACCGAGATAGGGT
[37 nt withheld, positions 5978-6014]
AAAGAACGTGGACTCCAACGTCAAAGG
[49 nt withheld, positions 6042-6090]
T
[91 nt withheld, positions 6092-6182]
G
[124 nt withheld, positions 6184-6307]
CAGGTGGCACTTTTCGGGGAAATGTGCGCGGAACCCCTATTTGTTTATTTTTCTAAATACATTCAAATAT
GTATCCGCTCATGAGACAATAACCCTGATAAATGCTTCAATAATATTGAAAAAGGAAGAGTCCTGAGGCG
GAAAGAACCAGCTGTGGAATGTGTGTCAGTTAGGGTGTGGAAAGTCCCCAGGCTCCCCAGCAGGCAGAAG
TATGCAAAGCATGCATCTCAATTAGTCAGCAACCAGGTGTGGAAAGTCCCCAGGCTCCCCAGCAGGCAGA
AGTATGCAAAGCATGCATCTCAATTAGTCAGCAACCATAGTCCCGCCCCTAACTCCGCCCATCCCGCCCC
TAACTCCGCCCAGTTCCGCCCATTCTCCGCCCCATGGCTGACTAATTTTTTTTATTTATGCAGAGGCCGA
GGCCGCCTCGGCCTCTGAGCTATTCCAGAAGTAGTGAGGAGGCTTTTTTGGAGGCCTAGGCTTTTGCAAA
GATCGATCAAGAGACAGGATGAGGATCGTTTCGCATGATTGAACAAGATGGATTGCACGCAGGTTCTCCG
GCCGCTTGGGTGGAGAGGCTATTCGGCTATGACTGGGCACAACAGACAATCGGCTGCTCTGATGCCGCCG
TGTTCCGGCTGTCAGCGCAGGGGCGCCCGGTTCTTTTTGTCAAGACCGACCTGTCCGGTGCCCTGAATGA
ACTGCAAGACGAGGCAGCGCGGCTATCGTGGCTGGCCACGACGGGCGTTCCTTGCGCAGCTGTGCTCGAC
GTTGTCACTGAAGCGGGAAGGGACTGGCTGCTATTGGGCGAAGTGCCGGGGCAGGATCTCCTGTCATCTC
ACCTTGCTCCTGCCGAGAAAGTATCCATCATGGCTGATGCAATGCGGCGGCTGCATACGCTTGATCCGGC
TACCTGCCCATTCGACCACCAAGCGAAACATCGCATCGAGCGAGCACGTACTCGGATGGAAGCCGGTCTT
GTCGATCAGGATGATCTGGACGAAGAGCATCAGGGGCTCGCGCCAGCCGAACTGTTCGCCAGGCTCAAGG
CGAGCATGCCCGACGGCGAGGATCTCGTCGTGACCCATGGCGATGCCTGCTTGCCGAATATCATGGTGGA
AAATGGCCGCTTTTCTGGATTCATCGACTGTGGCCGGCTGGGTGTGGCGGACCGCTATCAGGACATAGCG
TTGGCTACCCGTGATATTGCTGAAGAGCTTGGCGGCGAATGGGCTGACCGCTTCCTCGTGCTTTACGGTA
TCGCCGCTCCCGATTCGCAGCGCATCGCCTTCTATCGCCTTCTTGACGAGTTCTTCTGAGCGGGACTCTG
GGGTTCGAAATGACCGACCAAGCGACGCCCAACCTGCCATCACGAGATTTCGATTCCACCGCCGCCTTCT
ATGAAAGGTTGGGCTTCGGAATCGTTTTCCGGGACGCCGGCTGGATGATCCTCCAGCGCGGGGATCTCAT
GCTGGAGTTCTTCGCCCACCCTAGGGGGAGGCTAACTGAAACACGGAAGGAGACAATACCGGAAGGAACC
CGCGCTATGACGGCAATAAAAAGACAGAATAAAACGCACGGTGTTGGGTCGTTTGTTCATAAACGCGGGG
TTCGGTCCCAGGGCTGGCACTCTGTCGATACCCCACCGAGACCCCATTGGGGCCAATACGCCCGCGTTTC
TTCCTTTTCCCCACCCCACCCCCCAAGTTCGGGTGAAGGCCCAGGGCTCGCAGCCAACGTCGGGGCGGCA
GGCCCTGCCATAGCCTCAGGTTACTCATATATACTTTAGATTGATTTAAAACTTCATTTTTAATTTAAAA
GGATCTAGGTGAAGATCCTTTTTGATAATCTCATGACCAAAATCCCTTAACGTGAGTTTTCGTTCCACTG
AGCGTCAGACCCCGTAGAAAAGATCAAAGGATCTTC
