>Addgene plasmid #125850 | pEGFP-SUN1_916 | depositor partial sequence | sequence record 240889 | CDS
ATGGATTTTTCTCGGCTTCACATGTACAGTCCTCCCCAGTGTGTGCCGGAGAACACGGGCTACACGTATG
CGCTCAGTTCCAGCTATTCTTCAGATGCTCTGGATTTTGAGACGGAGCACAAATTGGACCCTGTATTTGA
TTCTCCACGGATGTCCCGCCGTAGTTTGCGCCTGGCCACGACAGCATGCACCCTGGGGGATGGTGAGGCT
GTGGGTGCCGACAGCGGCACCAGCAGCGCTGTCTCCCTGAAGAACCGAGCGGCCAGAACAACAAAACAGC
GCAGAAGCACAAACAAATCAGCTTTTAGTATCAACCACGTGTCAAGGCAGGTCACGTCCTCTGGCGTCAG
CCACGGCGGCACTGTCAGCCTGCAGGATGCTGTGACTCGACGGCCTCCTGTATTGGACGAGTCTTGGATT
CGTGAACAGACCACAGTGGACCACTTCTGGGGTCTTGATGATGATGGTGATCTTAAAGGTGGAAATAAAG
CTGCCATTCAGGGAAACGGGGATGTGGGAGCCGCCGCCGCCACCGCGCACAACGGCTTCTCCTGCAGCAA
CTGCAGCATGCTGTCCGAGCGCAAGGACGTGCTCACGGCGCACCCCGCGGCCCCCGGGCCCGTGTCGAGA
GTTTATTCTAGGGACAGGAATCAAAAATGCGGTGCGTCTTTCTACGTGAATAGGATTTTGTGGCTGGCCA
GATACACTGCATCATCTTTTTCATCATTTTTAGTTCAACTTTTTCAAGTGGTTTTAATGAAGCTCAGTTA
TGAATCAGAAAATTACAAATTGAAAACTCATGAATCAAAAGATTGTGAATCCGAAAGCTATAAGTCAAAA
AGCCATGAATCAAAAGCTCATGCCAGTTACTATGGGAGAATGAATGTGAGAGAGGTTCTCAGAGAGGATG
GCCACCTCAGTGTAAATGGGGAAGCGCTGTGCGACGACTGTAAGGGCAAGAGGCACCTCGACGCGCACAC
AGCCGCCCACTCGCAGTCGCCACGGCTGCCCGGTCGGGCAGGGACCCTCTGGCACATCTGGGCATGTGCA
GGTTACTTCTTGCTGCAGATTCTGCGCAGGATCGGAGCTGTGGGCCAGGCTGTGTCCAGGACGGCGTGGT
CGGCCCTTTGGCTGGCCGTGGTTGCTCCAGGGAAGGCAGCCTCTGGAGTGTTCTGGTGGCTGGGGATTGG
ATGGTACCAGTTTGTTACTTTGATTTCTTGGCTGAATGTGTTTCTTCTTACCAGGTGCCTTCGAAACATC
TGCAAGTTTTTAGTCTTGCTCATCCCACTCTTCCTTTTACTAGCAGGTCTCTCCTTACGGGGCCAGGGCA
ATTTCTTTTCGTTCTTGCCCGTGTTGAACTGGGCAAGCATGCATAGAACACAGCGGGTGGATGACCCCCA
GGACGTGTTTAAACCCACGACTTCTCGCCTGAAGCAGCCTCTGCAGGGTGACAGTGAGGCTTTTCCGTGG
CATTGGATGAGTGGCGTGGAGCAGCAGGTGGCCTCTCTGTCTGGACAGTGCCACCACCATGGTGAGAATC
TCCGAGAGCTGACCACTTTGCTACAGAAGCTGCAGGCTCGGGTGGACCAGATGGAAGGCGGCGCTGCCGG
GCCGTCAGCTTCGGTCAGAGACGCTGTGGGACAGCCCCCGAGGGAGACTGACTTTATGGCCTTTCACCAA
GAACATGAAGTGCGTATGTCACACTTGGAAGATATTCTGGGAAAACTGAGAGAAAAATCTGAGGCCATCC
AGAAGGAACTAGAACAGACCAAGCAAAAAACAATCAGTGCGGTTGGTGAGCAGCTCCTGCCCACAGTCGA
GCACCTCCAGCTGGAGCTGGATCAGCTAAAGTCAGAGCTGTCCAGCTGGCGACACGTGAAGACCGGCTGT
GAGACAGTGGATGCCGTACAAGAAAGAGTGGACGTGCAAGTCAGAGAAATGGTGAAACTCCTGTTTTCCG
AAGATCAGCAAGGCGGTTCTCTGGAACAGCTGCTGCAGAGGTTCTCATCACAGTTTGTGAGCAAAGGCGA
CTTGCAGACGATGCTGCGAGACCTGCAGCTGCAGATCCTGCGGAACGTCACCCACCACGTTTCCGTGACC
AAGCAGCTCCCAACCTCAGAAGCCGTGGTGTCTGCTGTGAGCGAGGCGGGGGCGTCTGGAATAACAGAGG
CGCAAGCACGTGCCATCGTGAACAGCGCCTTGAAGCTGTATTCCCAAGATAAGACCGGGATGGTGGACTT
TGCTCTGGAATCTGGTGGTGGCAGCATCTTGAGTACTCGCTGTTCTGAAACTTACGAAACCAAAACGGCG
CTGATGAGTCTGTTTGGGATCCCGCTGTGGTACTTCTCGCAGTCCCCGCGCGTGGTCATCCAGCCTGACA
TTTACCCCGGTAACTGCTGGGCATTTAAAGGCTCCCAGGGGTACCTGGTGGTGAGGCTCTCCATGATGAT
CCACCCAGCCGCCTTCACTCTGGAGCACATCCCTAAGACGCTGTCGCCAACAGGCAACATCAGCAGCGCC
CCCAAGGACTTCGCCGTCTATGGATTAGAAAATGAGTATCAGGAAGAAGGGCAGCTTCTGGGACAGTTCA
CGTATGATCAGGATGGGGAGTCGCTCCAGATGTTCCAGGCCCTGAAAAGACCCGACGACACAGCTTTCCA
AATAGTGGAACTTCGGATTTTTTCTAACTGGGGCCATCCTGAGTATACCTGTCTGTATCGGTTCAGAGTT
CATGGCGAACCTGTCAAGTGA
